Addgene plasmid #142910: TFORF2050
Purpose: Lentiviral vector for overexpressing transcription factor ORFs with unique 24-bp barcodes. Barcodes facilitate identification of transcription factors in pooled screens.
Depositing lab: Feng Zhang. Depositing organization: Broad Institute. Publication: A transcription factor atlas of directed differentiation. Joung J, Ma S, Tay T, Geiger-Schuller KR, Kirchgatterer PC, Verdine VK, Guo B, Arias-Garcia MA, Allen WE, Singh A, Kuksenko O, Abudayyeh OO, Gootenberg JS, Fu Z, Macrae RK, Buenrostro JD, Regev A, Zhang F. Cell. 2023 Jan 5;186(1):209-229.e26. doi: 10.1016/j.cell.2022.11.026. PubMed 36608654.
Backbone
  Vector backbone: pLX_TRC317
  Backbone manufacturer: Broad Institute Genetic Perturbation Platform
  Backbone size w/o insert (bp): 8264
  Vector type: Mammalian Expression, Lentiviral
  Selectable markers: Puromycin
Growth in bacteria
  Bacterial resistance: Ampicillin, 100 μg/mL
  Growth temperature: 37°C
  Growth strain: NEB Stable
  Copy number: High Copy
Gene/Insert
  Gene/Insert name: ATF6B
  Species: H. sapiens (human)
  Insert size (bp): 2213
  Entrez Gene: ATF6B (a.k.a. CREB-RP, CREBL1, G13)
  Promoter: EF1a
  Cloning method: Unknown
  Sequencing primers: 5′ GGGTGGAGACTGAAGTTAGGCCAG; 3′ CACATAGCGTAAAAGGAGCAACATAG
Terms and licenses: Academic/Nonprofit Terms; Industry Terms: Not Available to Industry
Depositor comments: NM_004381,ENST00000375203 . The transcription factor ORF portion of this plasmid was synthesized by Genewiz. Please test multiple small colonies in case of plasmid recombination. To make this collection available in a timely manner, a portion of this collection was not fully sequenced by Addgene. If an Addgene verified full plasmid sequence is not available, please contact us prior to placing an order to request the full sequence.
How to cite: TFORF2050 was a gift from Feng Zhang (Addgene plasmid # 142910 ; http://n2t.net/addgene:142910 ; RRID:Addgene_142910)
