[The description below was written by a language model from this plasmid's Addgene catalogue record and pLannotate feature annotations shown in this document.]
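Description:
TFORF2050 is a lentiviral mammalian expression plasmid built on the pLX_TRC317 backbone, one member of a barcoded transcription factor ORF collection. It carries the human ATF6B open reading frame (also known as CREBL1 or G13), which encodes a transcription factor of the unfolded protein response that activates ER stress target genes. The ORF sits directly downstream of the strong constitutive EF-1α promoter and is followed by a WPRE, which enhances transcript stability and expression. According to the record, each plasmid in the collection carries a unique 24-bp barcode. The feature table does not annotate the barcode, so its exact position is not stated; the short U6 promoter fragment called between the ORF and the WPRE is probably a small sequence match in this region rather than a functional Pol III promoter.

The viral framework has a third-generation, self-inactivating layout. An RSV promoter drives a truncated HIV-1 5' LTR, followed by the Ψ packaging signal with a partial gag sequence, the RRE for Rev-dependent RNA export, a cPPT/CTS, and a ΔU3 3' LTR with an SV40 polyadenylation signal beyond it. Within the packaged region, upstream of the EF-1α cassette, an SV40 promoter drives puromycin N-acetyltransferase for selection of transduced cells. In bacteria the plasmid is maintained through a high-copy ColE1/pUC origin and ampicillin resistance, and an f1 origin is also present. The depositor notes that the plasmid can recombine during propagation.

The construct is intended for ATF6B overexpression in mammalian cells, either alone or in pooled screens. In pooled screens the barcode identifies which transcription factor each cell received, as in directed differentiation studies.
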