Features (pLannotate 1.2.2; 31 found; start..end, strand, type, name):
      1..1179    +  promoter       EF-1α promoter: strong constitutive promoter for human elongation factor EF-1α
   1196..3304    +  CDS            ATF6B: ATF6B_HUMAN - Also known as CREBL1, G13. Experimental evidence at protein level: Swiss-Prot protein existence level 1. [Processed cyclic AMP-dependent transcription factor ATF-6 beta]: Transcription factor that acts in the unfolded protein response (UPR) pathway by activating UPR target genes induced during ER stress (PubMed:11256944). Binds DNA on the 5'-CCAC[GA]-3' half of the ER stress response element (ERSE) (5'-CCAATN(9)CCAC[GA]-3') when NF-Y is bound to ERSE (PubMed:11256944). From Homo sapiens (Human).
   3320..3373    +  promoter       U6 promoter (fragment): RNA polymerase III promoter for human U6 snRNA
   3415..4003    +  misc_feature   WPRE: woodchuck hepatitis virus posttranscriptional regulatory element
   4054..4073    +  misc_feature   cPPT/CTS (fragment): central polypurine tract and central termination sequence of HIV-1
   4075..4308    +  LTR            3' LTR (ΔU3): self-inactivating 3' long terminal repeat (LTR) from HIV-1
   4386..4507    +  polyA_signal   SV40 poly(A) signal: SV40 polyadenylation signal
   4547..4682    +  rep_origin     SV40 ori: SV40 origin of replication
   4703..4721    -  promoter       T7 promoter: promoter for bacteriophage T7 RNA polymerase
   4729..4884    +  CDS            lacZα (fragment): LacZα fragment of β-galactosidase; lacZ fragment
   4889..5317    +  rep_origin     f1 ori (sequence partly withheld): f1 bacteriophage origin of replication; arrow indicates direction of (+) strand synthesis
   5370..5474    +  promoter       AmpR promoter: bla
   5475..6335    +  CDS            AmpR: β-lactamase; bla; confers resistance to ampicillin, carbenicillin, and related antibiotics
   6506..7094    +  rep_origin     ori: high-copy-number ColE1/pMB1/pBR322/pUC origin of replication
   7277..7369    +  CDS            lacI (fragment): lac repressor; lacI; The lac repressor binds to the lac operator to inhibit transcription in E. coli. This inhibition can be relieved by adding lactose or isopropyl-β-D-thiogalactopyranoside (IPTG).
   7382..7403    +  protein_bind   CAP binding site: CAP binding activates transcription in the presence of cAMP. E. coli catabolite activator protein
   7418..7448    +  promoter       lac promoter: promoter for the E. coli lac operon
   7456..7472    +  protein_bind   lac operator: The lac repressor binds to the lac operator to inhibit transcription in E. coli. This inhibition can be relieved by adding lactose or isopropyl-β-D-thiogalactopyranoside (IPTG). lac repressor encoded by lacI
   7517..7535    +  promoter       T3 promoter: promoter for bacteriophage T3 RNA polymerase
   7563..7789    +  promoter       RSV promoter: Rous sarcoma virus enhancer/promoter
   7790..7970    +  LTR            5' LTR (truncated): truncated 5' long terminal repeat (LTR) from HIV-1
   8017..8142    +  misc_feature   HIV-1 Ψ: packaging signal of human immunodeficiency virus type 1
   8126..8489    +  CDS            HIV-1 gag (fragment): gag protein from human immunodeficiency virus 1; gag
   8635..8868    +  misc_feature   RRE: The Rev response element (RRE) of HIV-1 allows for Rev-dependent mRNA export from the nucleus to the cytoplasm.
   9245..9271    +  CDS            Rev (fragment): human immunodeficiency virus 1 (HIV-1) Rev protein; rev; enhances nuclear export of unspliced and incompletely spliced viral mRNAs
   9278..9301    +  promoter       SV40 promoter (fragment): SV40 early promoter
   9302..9373    +  promoter       SV40 promoter (fragment): SV40 enhancer and early promoter
   9397..9532    +  rep_origin     SV40 ori: SV40 origin of replication
   9578..10174   +  CDS            PuroR (fragment): puromycin N-acetyltransferase; pac from Streptomyces; confers resistance to puromycin
  10223..10340   +  misc_feature   cPPT/CTS: central polypurine tract and central termination sequence of HIV-1
  10405..10471   +  CDS            small t antigen (fragment): SV40 (simian virus 40) small t antigen
>Addgene plasmid #142910 | TFORF2050 | addgene full sequence | sequence record 353440 | Addgene NGS Result
GGCTCCGGTGCCCGTCAGTGGGCAGAGCGCACATCGCCCACAGTCCCCGAGAAGTTGGGGGGAGGGGTCG
GCAATTGAACCGGTGCCTAGAGAAGGTGGCGCGGGGTAAACTGGGAAAGTGATGTCGTGTACTGGCTCCG
CCTTTTTCCCGAGGGTGGGGGAGAACCGTATATAAGTGCAGTAGTCGCCGTGAACGTTCTTTTTCGCAAC
GGGTTTGCCGCCAGAACACAGGTAAGTGCCGTGTGTGGTTCCCGCGGGCCTGGCCTCTTTACGGGTTATG
GCCCTTGCGTGCCTTGAATTACTTCCACCTGGCTGCAGTACGTGATTCTTGATCCCGAGCTTCGGGTTGG
AAGTGGGTGGGAGAGTTCGAGGCCTTGCGCTTAAGGAGCCCCTTCGCCTCGTGCTTGAGTTGAGGCCTGG
CCTGGGCGCTGGGGCCGCCGCGTGCGAATCTGGTGGCACCTTCGCGCCTGTCTCGCTGCTTTCGATAAGT
CTCTAGCCATTTAAAATTTTTGATGACCTGCTGCGACGCTTTTTTTCTGGCAAGATAGTCTTGTAAATGC
GGGCCAAGATCTGCACACTGGTATTTCGGTTTTTGGGGCCGCGGGCGGCGACGGGGCCCGTGCGTCCCAG
CGCACATGTTCGGCGAGGCGGGGCCTGCGAGCGCGGCCACCGAGAATCGGACGGGGGTAGTCTCAAGCTG
GCCGGCCTGCTCTGGTGCCTGGCCTCGCGCCGCCGTGTATCGCCCCGCCCTGGGCGGCAAGGCTGGCCCG
GTCGGCACCAGTTGCGTGAGCGGAAAGATGGCCGCTTCCCGGCCCTGCTGCAGGGAGCTCAAAATGGAGG
ACGCGGCGCTCGGGAGAGCGGGCGGGTGAGTCACCCACACAAAGGAAAAGGGCCTTTCCGTCCTCAGCCG
TCGCTTCATGTGACTCCACGGAGTACCGGGCGCCGTCCAGGCACCTCGATTAGTTCTCGAGCTTTTGGAG
TACGTCGTCTTTAGGTTGGGGGGAGGGGTTTTATGCGATGGAGTTTCCCCACACTGAGTGGGTGGAGACT
GAAGTTAGGCCAGCTTGGCACTTGATGTAATTCTCCTTGGAATTTGCCCTTTTTGAGTTTGGATCTTGGT
TCATTCTCAAGCCTCAGACAGTGGTTCAAAGTTTTTTTCTTCCATTTCAGGTGTCGTGAGGCTAGCACCG
CCACCATGGCGGAGCTGATGCTGCTCAGCGAGATTGCTGACCCGACGCGTTTCTTCACCGACAACCTGCT
TAGCCCGGAGGACTGGGGTCTGCAGAACAGCACCTTGTATTCTGGCCTAGATGAAGTGGCCGAGGAGCAG
ACGCAGCTCTTCCGTTGCCCGGAGCAGGATGTCCCGTTTGACGGCAGCTCCCTGGACGTGGGGATGGATG
TCAGCCCCTCTGAGCCCCCATGGGAACTCCTGCCGATCTTCCCAGATCTTCAGGTGAAGTCTGAGCCATC
TTCCCCCTGCTCTTCCTCCTCCCTCAGCTCCGAGTCATCGCGTCTCTCCACAGAGCCATCCAGCGAGGCT
CTTGGGGTAGGGGAGGTGCTCCATGTGAAGACAGAGTCCTTGGCACCCCCACTGTGTCTCCTGGGAGATG
ACCCAACATCCTCATTTGAAACCGTCCAGATCAACGTTATCCCCACCTCTGATGATTCCTCAGATGTCCA
GACCAAGATAGAACCTGTCTCTCCATGTTCTTCCGTCAACTCTGAGGCCTCCCTGCTCTCAGCCGACTCC
TCCAGCCAGGCTTTTATAGGAGAGGAGGTCCTGGAAGTGAAGACAGAGTCCCTGTCCCCTTCAGGATGCC
TCCTGTGGGATGTCCCAGCCCCCTCACTTGGAGCTGTCCAGATCAGCATGGGCCCATCCCTTGATGGCTC
CTCAGGCAAAGCCCTGCCCACCCGGAAGCCGCCACTGCAGCCCAAACCTGTAGTGCTAACCACTGTCCCA
ATGCCATCCAGAGCTGTGCCTCCCAGCACCACAGTCCTTCTGCAGTCCCTCGTCCAGCCACCCCCAGTGT
CCCCAGTTGTCCTCATCCAGGGTGCTATTCGAGTCCAGCCTGAAGGGCCGGCTCCCTCTCTACCACGGCC
TGAGAGGAAGAGCATCGTTCCCGCTCCTATGCCTGGAAACTCCTGCCCGCCTGAAGTGGATGCAAAGCTG
CTGAAGCGGCAGCAGCGAATGATCAAGAACCGGGAGTCAGCCTGCCAGTCCCGGAGAAAGAAGAAAGAGT
ATCTGCAGGGACTGGAGGCTCGGCTGCAAGCAGTACTGGCTGACAACCAGCAGCTCCGCCGAGAGAATGC
TGCCCTCCGGCGGCGGCTGGAGGCCCTGCTGGCTGAAAACAGCGAGCTCAAGTTAGGGTCTGGAAACAGG
AAGGTGGTCTGCATCATGGTCTTCCTTCTCTTCATTGCCTTCAACTTTGGACCTGTCAGCATCAGTGAGC
CTCCTTCAGCTCCCATCTCTCCTCGGATGAACAAGGGGGAGCCTCAACCCCGGAGACACTTGCTGGGGTT
CTCAGAGCAAGAGCCAGTTCAGGGAGTTGAACCTCTCCAGGGGTCCTCCCAGGGCCCTAAGGAGCCCCAG
CCCAGCCCCACAGACCAGCCCAGTTTCAGCAACCTGACAGCCTTCCCTGGGGGCGCCAAGGAGCTACTAC
TAAGAGACCTAGACCAGCTCTTCCTCTCCTCTGATTGCCGGCACTTCAACCGCACTGAGTCCCTGAGGCT
TGCTGACGAGTTGAGTGGCTGGGTCCAGCGCCACCAGAGAGGCCGGAGGAAGATCCCTCAGAGGGCCCAG
GAGAGACAGAAGTCTCAGCCACGGAAGAAGTCACCTCCAGTTAAGGCAGTCCCCATCCAACCCCCTGGAC
CCCCAGAAAGGGATTCTGTGGGCCAGCTGCAACTATATCGCCACCCAGACCGTTCGCAGCCAGCATTCTT
GGATGCAATTGACCGACGGGAAGACACATTTTATGTTGTCTCTTTCCGAAGGGACCACCTGCTGCTCCCA
GCCATCAGCCACAACAAGACCTCCCGGCCCAAGATGTCCCTGGTGATGCCTGCCATGGCCCCCAATGAGA
CCCTGTCAGGCCGTGGGGCCCCGGGGGACTATGAGGAGATGATGCAGATCGAGTGTGAGGTCATGGACAC
CAGGGTGATTCACATCAAGACCTCCACAGTGCCCCCCTCGCTCCGAAAACAGCCATCCCCAACCCCAGGC
AATGCCACAGGTGGCCCCTTGCCAGTCTCTGCAGCCAGCCAGGCCCACCAGGCCTCCCACCAGCCCCTCT
ACCTCAATCATCCCTAGTAATGAACTAGTCCGTAACTTGAAAGTATTTCGATTTCTTGGCTTTATATATC
TTGTGGAAAGGACGAGTTCAATTCCCTAGTGCGGCACTTACGCGTTAAGTCGACAATCAACCTCTGGATT
ACAAAATTTGTGAAAGATTGACTGGTATTCTTAACTATGTTGCTCCTTTTACGCTATGTGGATACGCTGC
TTTAATGCCTTTGTATCATGCTATTGCTTCCCGTATGGCTTTCATTTTCTCCTCCTTGTATAAATCCTGG
TTGCTGTCTCTTTATGAGGAGTTGTGGCCCGTTGTCAGGCAACGTGGCGTGGTGTGCACTGTGTTTGCTG
ACGCAACCCCCACTGGTTGGGGCATTGCCACCACCTGTCAGCTCCTTTCCGGGACTTTCGCTTTCCCCCT
CCCTATTGCCACGGCGGAACTCATCGCCGCCTGCCTTGCCCGCTGCTGGACAGGGGCTCGGCTGTTGGGC
ACTGACAATTCCGTGGTGTTGTCGGGGAAATCATCGTCCTTTCCTTGGCTGCTCGCCTGTGTTGCCACCT
GGATTCTGCGCGGGACGTCCTTCTGCTACGTCCCTTCGGCCCTCAATCCAGCGGACCTTCCTTCCCGCGG
CCTGCTGCCGGCTCTGCGGCCTCTTCCGCGTCTTCGCCTTCGCCCTCAGACGAGTCGGATCTCCCTTTGG
GCCGCCTCCCCGCGTCGACTTTAAGACCAATGACTTACAAGGCAGCTGTAGATCTTAGCCACTTTTTAAA
AGAAAAGGGGGGACTGGAAGGGCTAATTCACTCCCAACGAAGACAAGATCTGCTTTTTGCTTGTACTGGG
TCTCTCTGGTTAGACCAGATCTGAGCCTGGGAGCTCTCTGGCTAACTAGGGAACCCACTGCTTAAGCCTC
AATAAAGCTTGCCTTGAGTGCTTCAAGTAGTGTGTGCCCGTCTGTTGTGTGACTCTGGTAACTAGAGATC
CCTCAGACCCTTTTAGTCAGTGTGGAAAATCTCTAGCAGTACGTATAGTAGTTCATGTCATCTTATTATT
CAGTATTTATAACTTGCAAAGAAATGAATATCAGAGAGTGAGAGGAACTTGTTTATTGCAGCTTATAATG
GTTACAAATAAAGCAATAGCATCACAAATTTCACAAATAAAGCATTTTTTTCACTGCATTCTAGTTGTGG
TTTGTCCAAACTCATCAATGTATCTTATCATGTCTGGCTCTAGCTATCCCGCCCCTAACTCCGCCCATCC
CGCCCCTAACTCCGCCCAGTTCCGCCCATTCTCCGCCCCATGGCTGACTAATTTTTTTTATTTATGCAGA
GGCCGAGGCCGCCTCGGCCTCTGAGCTATTCCAGAAGTAGTGAGGAGGCTTTTTTGGAGGCCTAGGGACG
TACCCAATTCGCCCTATAGTGAGTCGTATTACGCGCGCTCACTGGCCGTCGTTTTACAACGTCGTGACTG
GGAAAACCCTGGCGTTACCCAACTTAATCGCCTTGCAGCACATCCCCCTTTCGCCAGCTGGCGTAATAGC
GAAGAGGCCCGCACCGATCGCCCTTCCCAACAGTTGCGCAGCCTGAATGGCGAATGGG
[124 nt withheld, positions 4889-5012]
C
[91 nt withheld, positions 5014-5104]
A
[49 nt withheld, positions 5106-5154]
CCTTTGACGTTGGAGTCCACGTTCTTT
[37 nt withheld, positions 5182-5218]
ACCCTATCTCGGTCTATTCTTTTGATTTATAAGGGATTTTGCCGATTTCGGCCTATTGGTTAAAAAATGA
GCTGATTTAACAAAAATTTAACGCGAATTTTAACAAAATATTAACGCTTACAATTTAGGTGGCACTTTTC
GGGGAAATGTGCGCGGAACCCCTATTTGTTTATTTTTCTAAATACATTCAAATATGTATCCGCTCATGAG
ACAATAACCCTGATAAATGCTTCAATAATATTGAAAAAGGAAGAGTATGAGTATTCAACATTTCCGTGTC
GCCCTTATTCCCTTTTTTGCGGCATTTTGCCTTCCTGTTTTTGCTCACCCAGAAACGCTGGTGAAAGTAA
AAGATGCTGAAGATCAGTTGGGTGCACGAGTGGGTTACATCGAACTGGATCTCAACAGCGGTAAGATCCT
TGAGAGTTTTCGCCCCGAAGAACGTTTTCCAATGATGAGCACTTTTAAAGTTCTGCTATGTGGCGCGGTA
TTATCCCGTATTGACGCCGGGCAAGAGCAACTCGGTCGCCGCATACACTATTCTCAGAATGACTTGGTTG
AGTACTCACCAGTCACAGAAAAGCATCTTACGGATGGCATGACAGTAAGAGAATTATGCAGTGCTGCCAT
AACCATGAGTGATAACACTGCGGCCAACTTACTTCTGACAACGATCGGAGGACCGAAGGAGCTAACCGCT
TTTTTGCACAACATGGGGGATCATGTAACTCGCCTTGATCGTTGGGAACCGGAGCTGAATGAAGCCATAC
CAAACGACGAGCGTGACACCACGATGCCTGTAGCAATGGCAACAACGTTGCGCAAACTATTAACTGGCGA
ACTACTTACTCTAGCTTCCCGGCAACAATTAATAGACTGGATGGAGGCGGATAAAGTTGCAGGACCACTT
CTGCGCTCGGCCCTTCCGGCTGGCTGGTTTATTGCTGATAAATCTGGAGCCGGTGAGCGTGGGTCTCGCG
GTATCATTGCAGCACTGGGGCCAGATGGTAAGCCCTCCCGTATCGTAGTTATCTACACGACGGGGAGTCA
GGCAACTATGGATGAACGAAATAGACAGATCGCTGAGATAGGTGCCTCACTGATTAAGCATTGGTAACTG
TCAGACCAAGTTTACTCATATATACTTTAGATTGATTTAAAACTTCATTTTTAATTTAAAAGGATCTAGG
TGAAGATCCTTTTTGATAATCTCATGACCAAAATCCCTTAACGTGAGTTTTCGTTCCACTGAGCGTCAGA
CCCCGTAGAAAAGATCAAAGGATCTTCTTGAGATCCTTTTTTTCTGCGCGTAATCTGCTGCTTGCAAACA
AAAAAACCACCGCTACCAGCGGTGGTTTGTTTGCCGGATCAAGAGCTACCAACTCTTTTTCCGAAGGTAA
CTGGCTTCAGCAGAGCGCAGATACCAAATACTGTTCTTCTAGTGTAGCCGTAGTTAGGCCACCACTTCAA
GAACTCTGTAGCACCGCCTACATACCTCGCTCTGCTAATCCTGTTACCAGTGGCTGCTGCCAGTGGCGAT
AAGTCGTGTCTTACCGGGTTGGACTCAAGACGATAGTTACCGGATAAGGCGCAGCGGTCGGGCTGAACGG
GGGGTTCGTGCACACAGCCCAGCTTGGAGCGAACGACCTACACCGAACTGAGATACCTACAGCGTGAGCT
ATGAGAAAGCGCCACGCTTCCCGAAGGGAGAAAGGCGGACAGGTATCCGGTAAGCGGCAGGGTCGGAACA
GGAGAGCGCACGAGGGAGCTTCCAGGGGGAAACGCCTGGTATCTTTATAGTCCTGTCGGGTTTCGCCACC
TCTGACTTGAGCGTCGATTTTTGTGATGCTCGTCAGGGGGGCGGAGCCTATGGAAAAACGCCAGCAACGC
GGCCTTTTTACGGTTCCTGGCCTTTTGCTGGCCTTTTGCTCACATGTTCTTTCCTGCGTTATCCCCTGAT
TCTGTGGATAACCGTATTACCGCCTTTGAGTGAGCTGATACCGCTCGCCGCAGCCGAACGACCGAGCGCA
GCGAGTCAGTGAGCGAGGAAGCGGAAGAGCGCCCAATACGCAAACCGCCTCTCCCCGCGCGTTGGCCGAT
TCATTAATGCAGCTGGCACGACAGGTTTCCCGACTGGAAAGCGGGCAGTGAGCGCAACGCAATTAATGTG
AGTTAGCTCACTCATTAGGCACCCCAGGCTTTACACTTTATGCTTCCGGCTCGTATGTTGTGTGGAATTG
TGAGCGGATAACAATTTCACACAGGAAACAGCTATGACCATGATTACGCCAAGCGCGCAATTAACCCTCA
CTAAAGGGAACAAAAGCTGGAGCTGCAAGCTTAATGTAGTCTTATGCAATACTCTTGTAGTCTTGCAACA
TGGTAACGATGAGTTAGCAACATGCCTTACAAGGAGAGAAAAAGCACCGTGCATGCCGATTGGTGGAAGT
AAGGTGGTACGATCGTGCCTTATTAGGAAGGCAACAGACGGGTCTGACATGGATTGGACGAACCACTGAA
TTGCCGCATTGCAGAGATATTGTATTTAAGTGCCTAGCTCGATACATAAACGGGTCTCTCTGGTTAGACC
AGATCTGAGCCTGGGAGCTCTCTGGCTAACTAGGGAACCCACTGCTTAAGCCTCAATAAAGCTTGCCTTG
AGTGCTTCAAGTAGTGTGTGCCCGTCTGTTGTGTGACTCTGGTAACTAGAGATCCCTCAGACCCTTTTAG
TCAGTGTGGAAAATCTCTAGCAGTGGCGCCCGAACAGGGACTTGAAAGCGAAAGGGAAACCAGAGGAGCT
CTCTCGACGCAGGACTCGGCTTGCTGAAGCGCGCACGGCAAGAGGCGAGGGGCGGCGACTGGTGAGTACG
CCAAAAATTTTGACTAGCGGAGGCTAGAAGGAGAGAGATGGGTGCGAGAGCGTCAGTATTAAGCGGGGGA
GAATTAGATCGCGATGGGAAAAAATTCGGTTAAGGCCAGGGGGAAAGAAAAAATATAAATTAAAACATAT
AGTATGGGCAAGCAGGGAGCTAGAACGATTCGCAGTTAATCCTGGCCTGTTAGAAACATCAGAAGGCTGT
AGACAAATACTGGGACAGCTACAACCATCCCTTCAGACAGGATCAGAAGAACTTAGATCATTATATAATA
CAGTAGCAACCCTCTATTGTGTGCATCAAAGGATAGAGATAAAAGACACCAAGGAAGCTTTAGACAAGAT
AGAGGAAGAGCAAAACAAAAGTAAGACCACCGCACAGCAAGCGGCCGCTGATCTTCAGACCTGGAGGAGG
AGATATGAGGGACAATTGGAGAAGTGAATTATATAAATATAAAGTAGTAAAAATTGAACCATTAGGAGTA
GCACCCACCAAGGCAAAGAGAAGAGTGGTGCAGAGAGAAAAAAGAGCAGTGGGAATAGGAGCTTTGTTCC
TTGGGTTCTTGGGAGCAGCAGGAAGCACTATGGGCGCAGCGTCAATGACGCTGACGGTACAGGCCAGACA
ATTATTGTCTGGTATAGTGCAGCAGCAGAACAATTTGCTGAGGGCTATTGAGGCGCAACAGCATCTGTTG
CAACTCACAGTCTGGGGCATCAAGCAGCTCCAGGCAAGAATCCTGGCTGTGGAAAGATACCTAAAGGATC
AACAGCTCCTGGGGATTTGGGGTTGCTCTGGAAAACTCATTTGCACCACTGCTGTGCCTTGGAATGCTAG
TTGGAGTAATAAATCTCTGGAACAGATTTGGAATCACACGACCTGGATGGAGTGGGACAGAGAAATTAAC
AATTACACAAGCTTAATACACTCCTTAATTGAAGAATCGCAAAACCAGCAAGAAAAGAATGAACAAGAAT
TATTGGAATTAGATAAATGGGCAAGTTTGTGGAATTGGTTTAACATAACAAATTGGCTGTGGTATATAAA
ATTATTCATAATGATAGTAGGAGGCTTGGTAGGTTTAAGAATAGTTTTTGCTGTACTTTCTATAGTGAAT
AGAGTTAGGCAGGGATATTCACCATTATCGTTTCAGACCCACCTCCCAACCCCGAGGGGACCCATGCATT
GCATCTCAATTAGTCAGCAACCAGGTGTGGAAAGTCCCCAGGCTCCCCAGCAGGCAGAAGTATGCAAAGC
ATGCGTCTCAATTAGTCAGCAACCATAGTCCCGCCCCTAACTCCGCCCATCCCGCCCCTAACTCCGCCCA
GTTCCGCCCATTCTCCGCCCCATGGCTGACTAATTTTTTTTATTTATGCAGAGGCCGAGGCCGCCTCGGC
CTCTGAGCTATTCCAGAAGTAGTGAGGAGGCTTTTTTGGAGGCCTAGGCTTTTGCAAAAAGCTTTCTAGA
GGTACCACCGGAGCTTACCATGACCGAGTACAAGCCCACGGTGCGCCTCGCCACCCGCGACGACGTCCCC
AGGGCCGTACGCACCCTCGCCGCCGCGTTCGCCGACTACCCCGCCACGCGCCACACCGTCGATCCGGACC
GCCACATCGAGCGGGTCACCGAGCTGCAAGAACTCTTCCTCACGCGCGTCGGGCTCGACATCGGCAAGGT
GTGGGTCGCGGACGACGGCGCCGCCGTGGCGGTCTGGACCACGCCGGAGAGCGTCGAAGCGGGGGCGGTG
TTCGCCGAGATCGGCCCGCGCATGGCCGAGTTGAGCGGTTCCCGGCTGGCCGCGCAGCAACAGATGGAAG
GCCTCCTGGCGCCGCACCGGCCCAAGGAGCCCGCGTGGTTCCTGGCCACCGTCGGCGTCTCGCCCGACCA
CCAGGGCAAGGGTCTGGGCAGCGCCGTCGTGCTCCCCGGAGTGGAGGCGGCCGAGCGCGCCGGGGTGCCC
GCCTTCCTGGAGACCTCCGCGCCCCGCAACCTCCCCTTCTACGAGCGGCTCGGCTTCACCGTCACCGCCG
ACGTCGAGGTGCCCGAAGGACCGCGCACCTGGTGCATGACCCGCAAGCCCGGTGCCAGTTAACGAATTCT
AGATCTTGAGACAAATGGCAGTATTCATCCACAATTTTAAAAGAAAAGGGGGGATTGGGGGGTACAGTGC
AGGGGAAAGAATAGTAGACATAATAGCAACAGACATACAAACTAAAGAATTACAAAAACAAATTACAAAA
ATTCAAAATTTTCGGGTTTATTACAGGGACAGCAGAGATCCACTTTGGCGCCGGCTCGAGGCCTGCAGGT
GCAAAGATGGATAAAGTTTTAAACAGAGAGGAATCTTTGCAGCTAATGGACCTTCTAGGTCTTGAAAGGA
GTGGGAATT
