>Addgene plasmid #142910 | TFORF2050 | depositor partial sequence | sequence record 280868 | Insert
ACCGCCACCATGGCGGAGCTGATGCTGCTCAGCGAGATTGCTGACCCGACGCGTTTCTTCACCGACAACC
TGCTTAGCCCGGAGGACTGGGGTCTGCAGAACAGCACCTTGTATTCTGGCCTAGATGAAGTGGCCGAGGA
GCAGACGCAGCTCTTCCGTTGCCCGGAGCAGGATGTCCCGTTTGACGGCAGCTCCCTGGACGTGGGGATG
GATGTCAGCCCCTCTGAGCCCCCATGGGAACTCCTGCCGATCTTCCCAGATCTTCAGGTGAAGTCTGAGC
CATCTTCCCCCTGCTCTTCCTCCTCCCTCAGCTCCGAGTCATCGCGTCTCTCCACAGAGCCATCCAGCGA
GGCTCTTGGGGTAGGGGAGGTGCTCCATGTGAAGACAGAGTCCTTGGCACCCCCACTGTGTCTCCTGGGA
GATGACCCAACATCCTCATTTGAAACCGTCCAGATCAACGTTATCCCCACCTCTGATGATTCCTCAGATG
TCCAGACCAAGATAGAACCTGTCTCTCCATGTTCTTCCGTCAACTCTGAGGCCTCCCTGCTCTCAGCCGA
CTCCTCCAGCCAGGCTTTTATAGGAGAGGAGGTCCTGGAAGTGAAGACAGAGTCCCTGTCCCCTTCAGGA
TGCCTCCTGTGGGATGTCCCAGCCCCCTCACTTGGAGCTGTCCAGATCAGCATGGGCCCATCCCTTGATG
GCTCCTCAGGCAAAGCCCTGCCCACCCGGAAGCCGCCACTGCAGCCCAAACCTGTAGTGCTAACCACTGT
CCCAATGCCATCCAGAGCTGTGCCTCCCAGCACCACAGTCCTTCTGCAGTCCCTCGTCCAGCCACCCCCA
GTGTCCCCAGTTGTCCTCATCCAGGGTGCTATTCGAGTCCAGCCTGAAGGGCCGGCTCCCTCTCTACCAC
GGCCTGAGAGGAAGAGCATCGTTCCCGCTCCTATGCCTGGAAACTCCTGCCCGCCTGAAGTGGATGCAAA
GCTGCTGAAGCGGCAGCAGCGAATGATCAAGAACCGGGAGTCAGCCTGCCAGTCCCGGAGAAAGAAGAAA
GAGTATCTGCAGGGACTGGAGGCTCGGCTGCAAGCAGTACTGGCTGACAACCAGCAGCTCCGCCGAGAGA
ATGCTGCCCTCCGGCGGCGGCTGGAGGCCCTGCTGGCTGAAAACAGCGAGCTCAAGTTAGGGTCTGGAAA
CAGGAAGGTGGTCTGCATCATGGTCTTCCTTCTCTTCATTGCCTTCAACTTTGGACCTGTCAGCATCAGT
GAGCCTCCTTCAGCTCCCATCTCTCCTCGGATGAACAAGGGGGAGCCTCAACCCCGGAGACACTTGCTGG
GGTTCTCAGAGCAAGAGCCAGTTCAGGGAGTTGAACCTCTCCAGGGGTCCTCCCAGGGCCCTAAGGAGCC
CCAGCCCAGCCCCACAGACCAGCCCAGTTTCAGCAACCTGACAGCCTTCCCTGGGGGCGCCAAGGAGCTA
CTACTAAGAGACCTAGACCAGCTCTTCCTCTCCTCTGATTGCCGGCACTTCAACCGCACTGAGTCCCTGA
GGCTTGCTGACGAGTTGAGTGGCTGGGTCCAGCGCCACCAGAGAGGCCGGAGGAAGATCCCTCAGAGGGC
CCAGGAGAGACAGAAGTCTCAGCCACGGAAGAAGTCACCTCCAGTTAAGGCAGTCCCCATCCAACCCCCT
GGACCCCCAGAAAGGGATTCTGTGGGCCAGCTGCAACTATATCGCCACCCAGACCGTTCGCAGCCAGCAT
TCTTGGATGCAATTGACCGACGGGAAGACACATTTTATGTTGTCTCTTTCCGAAGGGACCACCTGCTGCT
CCCAGCCATCAGCCACAACAAGACCTCCCGGCCCAAGATGTCCCTGGTGATGCCTGCCATGGCCCCCAAT
GAGACCCTGTCAGGCCGTGGGGCCCCGGGGGACTATGAGGAGATGATGCAGATCGAGTGTGAGGTCATGG
ACACCAGGGTGATTCACATCAAGACCTCCACAGTGCCCCCCTCGCTCCGAAAACAGCCATCCCCAACCCC
AGGCAATGCCACAGGTGGCCCCTTGCCAGTCTCTGCAGCCAGCCAGGCCCACCAGGCCTCCCACCAGCCC
CTCTACCTCAATCATCCCTAGTAATGAACTAGTCCGTAACTTGAAAGTATTTCGATTTCTTGGCTTTATA
TATCTTGTGGAAAGGACGAGTTCAATTCCCTAGTGCGGCACTT
