>Addgene plasmid #142910 | TFORF2050 | depositor partial sequence | sequence record 280869 | Barcode
GTTCAATTCCCTAGTGCGGCACTT
